>Addgene plasmid #134637 | px330-UFSP2 sgRNA2 | addgene full sequence | sequence record 263694 | Addgene NGS Result
GAGGGCCTATTTCCCATGATTCCTTCATATTTGCATATACGATACAAGGCTGTTAGAGAGATAATTGGAA
TTAATTTGACTGTAAACACAAAGATATTAGTACAAAATACGTGACGTAGAAAGTAATAATTTCTTGGGTA
GTTTGCAGTTTTAAAATTATGTTTTAAAATGGACTATCATATGCTTACCGTAACTTGAAAGTATTTCGAT
TTCTTGGCTTTATATATCTTGTGGAAAGGACGAAACACCGCCATATATACACTGAACTGGTTTTAGAGCT
AGAAATAGCAAGTTAAAATAAGGCTAGTCCGTTATCAACTTGAAAAAGTGGCACCGAGTCGGTGCTTTTT
TGTTTTAGAGCTAGAAATAGCAAGTTAAAATAAGGCTAGTCCGTTTTTAGCGCGTGCGCCAATTCTGCAG
ACAAATGGCTCTAGAGGTACCCGTTACATAACTTACGGTAAATGGCCCGCCTGGCTGACCGCCCAACGAC
CCCCGCCCATTGACGTCAATAGTAACGCCAATAGGGACTTTCCATTGACGTCAATGGGTGGAGTATTTAC
GGTAAACTGCCCACTTGGCAGTACATCAAGTGTATCATATGCCAAGTACGCCCCCTATTGACGTCAATGA
CGGTAAATGGCCCGCCTGGCATTGTGCCCAGTACATGACCTTATGGGACTTTCCTACTTGGCAGTACATC
TACGTATTAGTCATCGCTATTACCATGGTCGAGGTGAGCCCCACGTTCTGCTTCACTCTCCCCATCTCCC
CCCCCTCCCCACCCCCAATTTTGTATTTATTTATTTTTTAATTATTTTGTGCAGCGATGGGGGCGGGGGG
GGGGGGGGGGCGCGCGCCAGGCGGGGCGGGGCGGGGCGAGGGGCGGGGCGGGGCGAGGCGGAGAGGTGCG
GCGGCAGCCAATCAGAGCGGCGCGCTCCGAAAGTTTCCTTTTATGGCGAGGCGGCGGCGGCGGCGGCCCT
ATAAAAAGCGAAGCGCGCGGCGGGCGGGAGTCGCTGCGCGCTGCCTTCGCCCCGTGCCCCGCTCCGCCGC
CGCCTCGCGCCGCCCGCCCCGGCTCTGACTGACCGCGTTACTCCCACAGGTGAGCGGGCGGGACGGCCCT
TCTCCTCCGGGCTGTAATTAGCTGAGCAAGAGGTAAGGGTTTAAGGGATGGTTGGTTGGTGGGGTATTAA
TGTTTAATTACCTGGAGCACCTGCCTGAAATCACTTTTTTTCAGGTTGGACCGGTGCCACCATGGACTAT
AAGGACCACGACGGAGACTACAAGGATCATGATATTGATTACAAAGACGATGACGATAAGATGGCCCCAA
AGAAGAAGCGGAAGGTCGGTATCCACGGAGTCCCAGCAGCCGACAAGAAGTACAGCATCGGCCTGGCCAT
CGGCACCAACTCTGTGGGCTGGGCCGTGATCACCGACGAGTACAAGGTGCCCAGCAAGAAATTCAAGGTG
CTGGGCAACACCGACCGGCACAGCATCAAGAAGAACCTGATCGGAGCCCTGCTGTTCGACAGCGGCGAAA
CAGCCGAGGCCACCCGGCTGAAGAGAACCGCCAGAAGAAGATACACCAGACGGAAGAACCGGATCTGCTA
TCTGCAAGAGATCTTCAGCAACGAGATGGCCAAGGTGGACGACAGCTTCTTCCACAGACTGGAAGAGTCC
TTCCTGGTGGAAGAGGATAAGAAGCACGAGCGGCACCCCATCTTCGGCAACATCGTGGACGAGGTGGCCT
ACCACGAGAAGTACCCCACCATCTACCACCTGAGAAAGAAACTGGTGGACAGCACCGACAAGGCCGACCT
GCGGCTGATCTATCTGGCCCTGGCCCACATGATCAAGTTCCGGGGCCACTTCCTGATCGAGGGCGACCTG
AACCCCGACAACAGCGACGTGGACAAGCTGTTCATCCAGCTGGTGCAGACCTACAACCAGCTGTTCGAGG
AAAACCCCATCAACGCCAGCGGCGTGGACGCCAAGGCCATCCTGTCTGCCAGACTGAGCAAGAGCAGACG
GCTGGAAAATCTGATCGCCCAGCTGCCCGGCGAGAAGAAGAATGGCCTGTTCGGAAACCTGATTGCCCTG
AGCCTGGGCCTGACCCCCAACTTCAAGAGCAACTTCGACCTGGCCGAGGATGCCAAACTGCAGCTGAGCA
AGGACACCTACGACGACGACCTGGACAACCTGCTGGCCCAGATCGGCGACCAGTACGCCGACCTGTTTCT
GGCCGCCAAGAACCTGTCCGACGCCATCCTGCTGAGCGACATCCTGAGAGTGAACACCGAGATCACCAAG
GCCCCCCTGAGCGCCTCTATGATCAAGAGATACGACGAGCACCACCAGGACCTGACCCTGCTGAAAGCTC
TCGTGCGGCAGCAGCTGCCTGAGAAGTACAAAGAGATTTTCTTCGACCAGAGCAAGAACGGCTACGCCGG
CTACATTGACGGCGGAGCCAGCCAGGAAGAGTTCTACAAGTTCATCAAGCCCATCCTGGAAAAGATGGAC
GGCACCGAGGAACTGCTCGTGAAGCTGAACAGAGAGGACCTGCTGCGGAAGCAGCGGACCTTCGACAACG
GCAGCATCCCCCACCAGATCCACCTGGGAGAGCTGCACGCCATTCTGCGGCGGCAGGAAGATTTTTACCC
ATTCCTGAAGGACAACCGGGAAAAGATCGAGAAGATCCTGACCTTCCGCATCCCCTACTACGTGGGCCCT
CTGGCCAGGGGAAACAGCAGATTCGCCTGGATGACCAGAAAGAGCGAGGAAACCATCACCCCCTGGAACT
TCGAGGAAGTGGTGGACAAGGGCGCTTCCGCCCAGAGCTTCATCGAGCGGATGACCAACTTCGATAAGAA
CCTGCCCAACGAGAAGGTGCTGCCCAAGCACAGCCTGCTGTACGAGTACTTCACCGTGTATAACGAGCTG
ACCAAAGTGAAATACGTGACCGAGGGAATGAGAAAGCCCGCCTTCCTGAGCGGCGAGCAGAAAAAGGCCA
TCGTGGACCTGCTGTTCAAGACCAACCGGAAAGTGACCGTGAAGCAGCTGAAAGAGGACTACTTCAAGAA
AATCGAGTGCTTCGACTCCGTGGAAATCTCCGGCGTGGAAGATCGGTTCAACGCCTCCCTGGGCACATAC
CACGATCTGCTGAAAATTATCAAGGACAAGGACTTCCTGGACAATGAGGAAAACGAGGACATTCTGGAAG
ATATCGTGCTGACCCTGACACTGTTTGAGGACAGAGAGATGATCGAGGAACGGCTGAAAACCTATGCCCA
CCTGTTCGACGACAAAGTGATGAAGCAGCTGAAGCGGCGGAGATACACCGGCTGGGGCAGGCTGAGCCGG
AAGCTGATCAACGGCATCCGGGACAAGCAGTCCGGCAAGACAATCCTGGATTTCCTGAAGTCCGACGGCT
TCGCCAACAGAAACTTCATGCAGCTGATCCACGACGACAGCCTGACCTTTAAAGAGGACATCCAGAAAGC
CCAGGTGTCCGGCCAGGGCGATAGCCTGCACGAGCACATTGCCAATCTGGCCGGCAGCCCCGCCATTAAG
AAGGGCATCCTGCAGACAGTGAAGGTGGTGGACGAGCTCGTGAAAGTGATGGGCCGGCACAAGCCCGAGA
ACATCGTGATCGAAATGGCCAGAGAGAACCAGACCACCCAGAAGGGACAGAAGAACAGCCGCGAGAGAAT
GAAGCGGATCGAAGAGGGCATCAAAGAGCTGGGCAGCCAGATCCTGAAAGAACACCCCGTGGAAAACACC
CAGCTGCAGAACGAGAAGCTGTACCTGTACTACCTGCAGAATGGGCGGGATATGTACGTGGACCAGGAAC
TGGACATCAACCGGCTGTCCGACTACGATGTGGACCATATCGTGCCTCAGAGCTTTCTGAAGGACGACTC
CATCGACAACAAGGTGCTGACCAGAAGCGACAAGAACCGGGGCAAGAGCGACAACGTGCCCTCCGAAGAG
GTCGTGAAGAAGATGAAGAACTACTGGCGGCAGCTGCTGAACGCCAAGCTGATTACCCAGAGAAAGTTCG
ACAATCTGACCAAGGCCGAGAGAGGCGGCCTGAGCGAACTGGATAAGGCCGGCTTCATCAAGAGACAGCT
GGTGGAAACCCGGCAGATCACAAAGCACGTGGCACAGATCCTGGACTCCCGGATGAACACTAAGTACGAC
GAGAATGACAAGCTGATCCGGGAAGTGAAAGTGATCACCCTGAAGTCCAAGCTGGTGTCCGATTTCCGGA
AGGATTTCCAGTTTTACAAAGTGCGCGAGATCAACAACTACCACCACGCCCACGACGCCTACCTGAACGC
CGTCGTGGGAACCGCCCTGATCAAAAAGTACCCTAAGCTGGAAAGCGAGTTCGTGTACGGCGACTACAAG
GTGTACGACGTGCGGAAGATGATCGCCAAGAGCGAGCAGGAAATCGGCAAGGCTACCGCCAAGTACTTCT
TCTACAGCAACATCATGAACTTTTTCAAGACCGAGATTACCCTGGCCAACGGCGAGATCCGGAAGCGGCC
TCTGATCGAGACAAACGGCGAAACCGGGGAGATCGTGTGGGATAAGGGCCGGGATTTTGCCACCGTGCGG
AAAGTGCTGAGCATGCCCCAAGTGAATATCGTGAAAAAGACCGAGGTGCAGACAGGCGGCTTCAGCAAAG
AGTCTATCCTGCCCAAGAGGAACAGCGATAAGCTGATCGCCAGAAAGAAGGACTGGGACCCTAAGAAGTA
CGGCGGCTTCGACAGCCCCACCGTGGCCTATTCTGTGCTGGTGGTGGCCAAAGTGGAAAAGGGCAAGTCC
AAGAAACTGAAGAGTGTGAAAGAGCTGCTGGGGATCACCATCATGGAAAGAAGCAGCTTCGAGAAGAATC
CCATCGACTTTCTGGAAGCCAAGGGCTACAAAGAAGTGAAAAAGGACCTGATCATCAAGCTGCCTAAGTA
CTCCCTGTTCGAGCTGGAAAACGGCCGGAAGAGAATGCTGGCCTCTGCCGGCGAACTGCAGAAGGGAAAC
GAACTGGCCCTGCCCTCCAAATATGTGAACTTCCTGTACCTGGCCAGCCACTATGAGAAGCTGAAGGGCT
CCCCCGAGGATAATGAGCAGAAACAGCTGTTTGTGGAACAGCACAAGCACTACCTGGACGAGATCATCGA
GCAGATCAGCGAGTTCTCCAAGAGAGTGATCCTGGCCGACGCTAATCTGGACAAAGTGCTGTCCGCCTAC
AACAAGCACCGGGATAAGCCCATCAGAGAGCAGGCCGAGAATATCATCCACCTGTTTACCCTGACCAATC
TGGGAGCCCCTGCCGCCTTCAAGTACTTTGACACCACCATCGACCGGAAGAGGTACACCAGCACCAAAGA
GGTGCTGGACGCCACCCTGATCCACCAGAGCATCACCGGCCTGTACGAGACACGGATCGACCTGTCTCAG
CTGGGAGGCGACAAAAGGCCGGCGGCCACGAAAAAGGCCGGCCAGGCAAAAAAGAAAAAGTAAGAATTCC
TAGAGCTCGCTGATCAGCCTCGACTGTGCCTTCTAGTTGCCAGCCATCTGTTGTTTGCCCCTCCCCCGTG
CCTTCCTTGACCCTGGAAGGTGCCACTCCCACTGTCCTTTCCTAATAAAATGAGGAAATTGCATCGCATT
GTCTGAGTAGGTGTCATTCTATTCTGGGGGGTGGGGTGGGGCAGGACAGCAAGGGGGAGGATTGGGAAGA
GAATAGCAGGCATGCTGGGGAGCGGCCGCAGGAACCCCTAGTGATGGAGTTGGCCACTCCCTCTCTGCGC
GCTCGCTCGCTCACTGAGGCCGGGCGACCAAAGGTCGCCCGACGCCCGGGCTTTGCCCGGGCGGCCTCAG
TGAGCGAGCGAGCGCGCAGCTGCCTGCAGGGGCGCCTGATGCGGTATTTTCTCCTTACGCATCTGTGCGG
TATTTCACACCGCATA
[95 nt withheld, positions 5967-6061]
T
[46 nt withheld, positions 6063-6108]
C
[141 nt withheld, positions 6110-6250]
CCTTTGACGTTGGAGTCCACGTTCTTT
[37 nt withheld, positions 6278-6314]
ACTCTATCTCGGGCTATTCTTTTGATTTATAAGGGATTTTGCCGATTTCGGTCTATTGGTTAAAAAATGA
GCTGATTTAACAAAAATTTAACGCGAATTTTAACAAAATATTAACGTTTACAATTTTATGGTGCACTCTC
AGTACAATCTGCTCTGATGCCGCATAGTTAAGCCAGCCCCGACACCCGCCAACACCCGCTGACGCGCCCT
GACGGGCTTGTCTGCTCCCGGCATCCGCTTACAGACAAGCTGTGACCGTCTCCGGGAGCTGCATGTGTCA
GAGGTTTTCACCGTCATCACCGAAACGCGCGAGACGAAAGGGCCTCGTGATACGCCTATTTTTATAGGTT
AATGTCATGATAATAATGGTTTCTTAGACGTCAGGTGGCACTTTTCGGGGAAATGTGCGCGGAACCCCTA
TTTGTTTATTTTTCTAAATACATTCAAATATGTATCCGCTCATGAGACAATAACCCTGATAAATGCTTCA
ATAATATTGAAAAAGGAAGAGTATGAGTATTCAACATTTCCGTGTCGCCCTTATTCCCTTTTTTGCGGCA
TTTTGCCTTCCTGTTTTTGCTCACCCAGAAACGCTGGTGAAAGTAAAAGATGCTGAAGATCAGTTGGGTG
CACGAGTGGGTTACATCGAACTGGATCTCAACAGCGGTAAGATCCTTGAGAGTTTTCGCCCCGAAGAACG
TTTTCCAATGATGAGCACTTTTAAAGTTCTGCTATGTGGCGCGGTATTATCCCGTATTGACGCCGGGCAA
GAGCAACTCGGTCGCCGCATACACTATTCTCAGAATGACTTGGTTGAGTACTCACCAGTCACAGAAAAGC
ATCTTACGGATGGCATGACAGTAAGAGAATTATGCAGTGCTGCCATAACCATGAGTGATAACACTGCGGC
CAACTTACTTCTGACAACGATCGGAGGACCGAAGGAGCTAACCGCTTTTTTGCACAACATGGGGGATCAT
GTAACTCGCCTTGATCGTTGGGAACCGGAGCTGAATGAAGCCATACCAAACGACGAGCGTGACACCACGA
TGCCTGTAGCAATGGCAACAACGTTGCGCAAACTATTAACTGGCGAACTACTTACTCTAGCTTCCCGGCA
ACAATTAATAGACTGGATGGAGGCGGATAAAGTTGCAGGACCACTTCTGCGCTCGGCCCTTCCGGCTGGC
TGGTTTATTGCTGATAAATCTGGAGCCGGTGAGCGTGGAAGCCGCGGTATCATTGCAGCACTGGGGCCAG
ATGGTAAGCCCTCCCGTATCGTAGTTATCTACACGACGGGGAGTCAGGCAACTATGGATGAACGAAATAG
ACAGATCGCTGAGATAGGTGCCTCACTGATTAAGCATTGGTAACTGTCAGACCAAGTTTACTCATATATA
CTTTAGATTGATTTAAAACTTCATTTTTAATTTAAAAGGATCTAGGTGAAGATCCTTTTTGATAATCTCA
TGACCAAAATCCCTTAACGTGAGTTTTCGTTCCACTGAGCGTCAGACCCCGTAGAAAAGATCAAAGGATC
TTCTTGAGATCCTTTTTTTCTGCGCGTAATCTGCTGCTTGCAAACAAAAAAACCACCGCTACCAGCGGTG
GTTTGTTTGCCGGATCAAGAGCTACCAACTCTTTTTCCGAAGGTAACTGGCTTCAGCAGAGCGCAGATAC
CAAATACTGTTCTTCTAGTGTAGCCGTAGTTAGGCCACCACTTCAAGAACTCTGTAGCACCGCCTACATA
CCTCGCTCTGCTAATCCTGTTACCAGTGGCTGCTGCCAGTGGCGATAAGTCGTGTCTTACCGGGTTGGAC
TCAAGACGATAGTTACCGGATAAGGCGCAGCGGTCGGGCTGAACGGGGGGTTCGTGCACACAGCCCAGCT
TGGAGCGAACGACCTACACCGAACTGAGATACCTACAGCGTGAGCTATGAGAAAGCGCCACGCTTCCCGA
AGGGAGAAAGGCGGACAGGTATCCGGTAAGCGGCAGGGTCGGAACAGGAGAGCGCACGAGGGAGCTTCCA
GGGGGAAACGCCTGGTATCTTTATAGTCCTGTCGGGTTTCGCCACCTCTGACTTGAGCGTCGATTTTTGT
GATGCTCGTCAGGGGGGCGGAGCCTATGGAAAAACGCCAGCAACGCGGCCTTTTTACGGTTCCTGGCCTT
TTGCTGGCCTTTTGCTCACATGT
Features (pLannotate 1.2.2; 18 found; start..end, strand, type, name):
      1..241     +  promoter       U6 promoter: RNA polymerase III promoter for human U6 snRNA
    270..345     +  misc_RNA       gRNA scaffold: guide RNA scaffold for the Streptococcus pyogenes CRISPR/Cas9 system
    352..395     +  misc_RNA       gRNA scaffold (fragment): guide RNA scaffold for the Streptococcus pyogenes CRISPR/Cas9 system
    442..727     +  enhancer       CMV enhancer: human cytomegalovirus immediate early enhancer; contains an 18-bp deletion relative to the standard CMV enhancer
    729..1006    +  promoter       chicken β-actin promoter: No description available
   1007..1234    +  intron         hybrid intron: hybrid between chicken β-actin (CBA) and minute virus of mice (MMV) introns (Gray et al., 2011)
   1372..2973    +  CDS            dCas9(N): N-terminal portion of catalytically inactive Streptococcus pyogenes dCas9 carrying the D10A mutation (Zetsche et al., 2015)
   2974..5472    +  CDS            Cas9(C): C-terminal portion of Streptococcus pyogenes Cas9 (Zetsche et al., 2015)
   5473..5520    +  CDS            nucleoplasmin NLS: bipartite nuclear localization signal from nucleoplasmin
   5554..5665    +  polyA_signal   bGH poly(A) signal: bovine growth hormone polyadenylation signal
   5770..5910    +  repeat_region  AAV2 ITR: inverted terminal repeat of adeno-associated virus serotype 2 inverted
   5915..5966    -  misc_feature   bom (fragment): basis of mobility region from pBR322
   5985..6440    +  rep_origin     f1 ori (sequence partly withheld): f1 bacteriophage origin of replication; arrow indicates direction of (+) strand synthesis
   6441..6490    -  misc_feature   bom (fragment): basis of mobility region from pBR322
   6592..6627    -  CDS            rop (fragment): Rop protein, which maintains plasmids at low copy number; rop
   6722..6826    +  promoter       AmpR promoter: bla
   6827..7687    +  CDS            AmpR: β-lactamase; bla; confers resistance to ampicillin, carbenicillin, and related antibiotics
   7858..8446    +  rep_origin     ori: high-copy-number ColE1/pMB1/pBR322/pUC origin of replication
