[The description below was written by a language model from this plasmid's Addgene catalogue record and pLannotate feature annotations shown in this document.]
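Description:
px330-UFSP2 sgRNA2 is a mammalian expression plasmid for CRISPR/Cas9 knockout of human UFSP2, built on the pX330-U6-Chimeric_BB-CBh-hSpCas9 backbone, which delivers guide RNA and nuclease from a single vector. It is about 8.5 kb and is propagated in E. coli as a high-copy plasmid through a ColE1/pUC-type origin, with selection by ampicillin resistance (β-lactamase under its own promoter). An f1 phage origin is also present. No mammalian selection marker or fluorescent reporter is annotated.

The plasmid carries two expression units. A human U6 RNA polymerase III promoter drives a 20-nt spacer against UFSP2, which sits in the short gap between the promoter and the Streptococcus pyogenes gRNA scaffold to give a chimeric single guide RNA. A second, partial scaffold fragment is annotated just downstream. The other unit is the CBh hybrid promoter (CMV enhancer, chicken β-actin promoter and a hybrid CBA/MVM intron), which drives S. pyogenes Cas9 with a C-terminal nucleoplasmin nuclear localization signal and ends in a bGH polyadenylation signal.

The automated annotation splits the Cas9 reading frame into "dCas9(N)" (D10A) and "Cas9(C)" segments. This labelling probably reflects best-match naming rather than a verified mutation, since the backbone name and the stated knockout purpose point to active nuclease, but the sequence is not available here to confirm this. A single AAV2 ITR lies downstream of the cassette; with only one annotated, it would not be expected to support AAV packaging. After transfection into human cells, Cas9 directed by the guide cuts UFSP2, and error-prone repair disrupts the gene. UFSP2 encodes a UFM1-specific protease, and the plasmid was deposited with a study of UFMylation and endoplasmic reticulum protein homeostasis.
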