Addgene plasmid #134637: px330-UFSP2 sgRNA2
Purpose: contains sgRNA targeting human UFSP2 for gene knockout
Depositing lab: Yihong Ye. Depositing organization: National Institute of Diabetes & Digestive & Kidney Diseases (NIDDK). Publication: UFMylation of RPL26 links translocation-associated quality control to endoplasmic reticulum protein homeostasis. Wang L, Xu Y, Rogers H, Saidi L, Noguchi CT, Li H, Yewdell JW, Guydosh NR, Ye Y. Cell Res. 2020 Jan;30(1):5-20. doi: 10.1038/s41422-019-0236-6. Epub 2019 Oct 8. PubMed 31595041.
Backbone
  Vector backbone: pX330-U6-Chimeric_BB-CBh-hSpCas9
  Vector type: Mammalian Expression
Growth in bacteria
  Bacterial resistance: Ampicillin, 100 μg/mL
  Growth temperature: 37°C
  Growth strain: NEB Stable
  Copy number: High Copy
Gene/Insert
  Gene/Insert name: UFSP2 sgRNA2
  gRNA/shRNA sequence: GCCATATATACACTGAACTG
  Species: H. sapiens (human)
  Entrez Gene: UFSP2 (a.k.a. BHD, C4orf20, SEMDDR)
Terms and licenses: Academic/Nonprofit Terms; Industry Terms: Not Available to Industry
How to cite: px330-UFSP2 sgRNA2 was a gift from Yihong Ye (Addgene plasmid # 134637 ; http://n2t.net/addgene:134637 ; RRID:Addgene_134637)
