>Addgene plasmid #134637 | px330-UFSP2 sgRNA2 | depositor partial sequence | sequence record 258824 | UFSP2 sgRNA
GCCATATATACACTGAACTG
